>Addgene plasmid #245013 | twin strep HRV3C Flag Rab3a | addgene full sequence | sequence record 487947 | Addgene NGS Result
ACATAACTTACGGTAAATGGCCCGCCTGGCTGACCGCCCAACGACCCCCGCCCATTGACGTCAATAATGA
CGTATGTTCCCATAGTAACGCCAATAGGGACTTTCCATTGACGTCAATGGGTGGAGTATTTACGGTAAAC
TGCCCACTTGGCAGTACATCAAGTGTATCATATGCCAAGTACGCCCCCTATTGACGTCAATGACGGTAAA
TGGCCCGCCTGGCATTATGCCCAGTACATGACCTTATGGGACTTTCCTACTTGGCAGTACATCTACGTAT
TAGTCATCGCTATTACCATGGTGATGCGGTTTTGGCAGTACATCAATGGGCGTGGATAGCGGTTTGACTC
ACGGGGATTTCCAAGTCTCCACCCCATTGACGTCAATGGGAGTTTGTTTTGGCACCAAAATCAACGGGAC
TTTCCAAAATGTCGTAACAACTCCGCCCCATTGACGCAAATGGGCGGTAGGCGTGTACGGTGGGAGGTCT
ATATAAGCAGAGCTGGTTTAGTGAACCGTCAGATCCGCTAGCGCTACCGGTCGCCACCATGGGCAGCGCA
TGGAGTCATCCTCAATTCGAGAAAGGTGGAGGTTCTGGCGGTGGATCGGGAGGTTCAGCGTGGAGCCACC
CGCAGTTCGAAAAATCCGGAGGTGCTTCTGGTCTGGAAGTTCTGTTCCAGGGACCCGATTACAAGGATGA
CGACGATAAGTCCGGACTCAGATCTCGAGCTCAAGCTTCGAATTCTGCAGTCGACATGGCCTCAGCCACA
GACTCTCGATATGGGCAGAAGGAGTCCTCAGACCAGAACTTCGACTATATGTTCAAGATCCTGATCATTG
GTAACAGCAGTGTGGGCAAAACCTCATTCCTTTTCCGCTACGCAGACGACTCTTTTACTCCAGCCTTTGT
CAGCACTGTGGGCATAGACTTCAAGGTCAAAACCATCTACCGCAATGACAAGAGGATCAAGCTGCAGATC
TGGGACACAGCAGGACAAGAGCGGTACCGAACCATCACCACAGCCTACTACCGGGGCGCCATGGGCTTCA
TTCTAATGTATGACATCACCAATGAGGAGTCCTTCAATGCAGTGCAGGACTGGTCCACTCAGATCAAAAC
TTACTCATGGGACAATGCCCAGGTGCTGCTGGTGGGGAACAAGTGCGACATGGAGGACGAGCGAGTGGTG
TCCTCAGAACGAGGCCGGCAGCTGGCCGACCACCTGGGCTTTGAGTTCTTTGAGGCCAGCGCCAAGGACA
ACATTAATGTCAAGCAGACCTTTGAACGTCTGGTGGACGTGATCTGTGAGAAGATGTCGGAGTCCCTAGA
TACTGCAGACCCTGCAGTCACGGGTGCCAAGCAGGGCCCACAGCTCACCGACCAGCAGGCACCACCTCAT
CAGGATTGCGCCTGCTGAGGATCCACCGGATCTAGATAACTGATCATAATCAGCCATACCACATTTGTAG
AGGTTTTACTTGCTTTAAAAAACCTCCCACACCTCCCCCTGAACCTGAAACATAAAATGAATGCAATTGT
TGTTGTTAACTTGTTTATTGCAGCTTATAATGGTTACAAATAAAGCAATAGCATCACAAATTTCACAAAT
AAAGCATTTTTTTCACTGCATTCTAGTTGTGGTTTGTCCAAACTCATCAATGTATCTTAACGCGTAAATT
GTAAGCGTTAATATTTTGTTAAAATTCGCGTTAAATTTTTGTTAAATCAGCTCATTTTTTAACCAATAGG
CCGAAATCGGCAAAATCCCTTATAAATCAAAAGAATAGACCGAGATAGGGT
[37 nt withheld, positions 1802-1838]
AAAGAACGTGGACTCCAACGTCAAAGG
[49 nt withheld, positions 1866-1914]
T
[91 nt withheld, positions 1916-2006]
G
[124 nt withheld, positions 2008-2131]
CAGGTGGCACTTTTCGGGGAAATGTGCGCGGAACCCCTATTTGTTTATTTTTCTAAATACATTCAAATAT
GTATCCGCTCATGAGACAATAACCCTGATAAATGCTTCAATAATATTGAAAAAGGAAGAGTCCTGAGGCG
GAAAGAACCAGCTGTGGAATGTGTGTCAGTTAGGGTGTGGAAAGTCCCCAGGCTCCCCAGCAGGCAGAAG
TATGCAAAGCATGCATCTCAATTAGTCAGCAACCATAGTCCCGCCCCTAACTCCGCCCATCCCGCCCCTA
ACTCCGCCCAGTTCCGCCCATTCTCCGCCCCATGGCTGACTAATTTTTTTTATTTATGCAGAGGCCGAGG
CCGCCTCGGCCTCTGAGCTATTCCAGAAGTAGTGAGGAGGCTTTTTTGGAGGCCTAGGCTTTTGCAAAGA
TCGATCAAGAGACAGGATGAGGATCGTTTCGCATGATTGAACAAGATGGATTGCACGCAGGTTCTCCGGC
CGCTTGGGTGGAGAGGCTATTCGGCTATGACTGGGCACAACAGACAATCGGCTGCTCTGATGCCGCCGTG
TTCCGGCTGTCAGCGCAGGGGCGCCCGGTTCTTTTTGTCAAGACCGACCTGTCCGGTGCCCTGAATGAAC
TGCAAGACGAGGCAGCGCGGCTATCGTGGCTGGCCACGACGGGCGTTCCTTGCGCAGCTGTGCTCGACGT
TGTCACTGAAGCGGGAAGGGACTGGCTGCTATTGGGCGAAGTGCCGGGGCAGGATCTCCTGTCATCTCAC
CTTGCTCCTGCCGAGAAAGTATCCATCATGGCTGATGCAATGCGGCGGCTGCATACGCTTGATCCGGCTA
CCTGCCCATTCGACCACCAAGCGAAACATCGCATCGAGCGAGCACGTACTCGGATGGAAGCCGGTCTTGT
CGATCAGGATGATCTGGACGAAGAGCATCAGGGGCTCGCGCCAGCCGAACTGTTCGCCAGGCTCAAGGCG
AGCATGCCCGACGGCGAGGATCTCGTCGTGACCCATGGCGATGCCTGCTTGCCGAATATCATGGTGGAAA
ATGGCCGCTTTTCTGGATTCATCGACTGTGGCCGGCTGGGTGTGGCGGACCGCTATCAGGACATAGCGTT
GGCTACCCGTGATATTGCTGAAGAGCTTGGCGGCGAATGGGCTGACCGCTTCCTCGTGCTTTACGGTATC
GCCGCTCCCGATTCGCAGCGCATCGCCTTCTATCGCCTTCTTGACGAGTTCTTCTGAGCGGGACTCTGGG
GTTCGAAATGACCGACCAAGCGACGCCCAACCTGCCATCACGAGATTTCGATTCCACCGCCGCCTTCTAT
GAAAGGTTGGGCTTCGGAATCGTTTTCCGGGACGCCGGCTGGATGATCCTCCAGCGCGGGGATCTCATGC
TGGAGTTCTTCGCCCACCCTAGGGGGAGGCTAACTGAAACACGGAAGGAGACAATACCGGAAGGAACCCG
CGCTATGACGGCAATAAAAAGACAGAATAAAACGCACGGTGTTGGGTCGTTTGTTCATAAACGCGGGGTT
CGGTCCCAGGGCTGGCACTCTGTCGATACCCCACCGAGACCCCATTGGGGCCAATACGCCCGCGTTTCTT
CCTTTTCCCCACCCCACCCCCCAAGTTCGGGTGAAGGCCCAGGGCTCGCAGCCAACGTCGGGGCGGCAGG
CCCTGCCATAGCCTCAGGTTACTCATATATACTTTAGATTGATTTAAAACTTCATTTTTAATTTAAAAGG
ATCTAGGTGAAGATCCTTTTTGATAATCTCATGACCAAAATCCCTTAACGTGAGTTTTCGTTCCACTGAG
CGTCAGACCCCGTAGAAAAGATCAAAGGATCTTCTTGAGATCCTTTTTTTCTGCGCGTAATCTGCTGCTT
GCAAACAAAAAAACCACCGCTACCAGCGGTGGTTTGTTTGCCGGATCAAGAGCTACCAACTCTTTTTCCG
AAGGTAACTGGCTTCAGCAGAGCGCAGATACCAAATACTGTTCTTCTAGTGTAGCCGTAGTTAGGCCACC
ACTTCAAGAACTCTGTAGCACCGCCTACATACCTCGCTCTGCTAATCCTGTTACCAGTGGCTGCTGCCAG
TGGCGATAAGTCGTGTCTTACCGGGTTGGACTCAAGACGATAGTTACCGGATAAGGCGCAGCGGTCGGGC
TGAACGGGGGGTTCGTGCACACAGCCCAGCTTGGAGCGAACGACCTACACCGAACTGAGATACCTACAGC
GTGAGCTATGAGAAAGCGCCACGCTTCCCGAAGGGAGAAAGGCGGACAGGTATCCGGTAAGCGGCAGGGT
CGGAACAGGAGAGCGCACGAGGGAGCTTCCAGGGGGAAACGCCTGGTATCTTTATAGTCCTGTCGGGTTT
CGCCACCTCTGACTTGAGCGTCGATTTTTGTGATGCTCGTCAGGGGGGCGGAGCCTATGGAAAAACGCCA
GCAACGCGGCCTTTTTACGGTTCCTGGCCTTTTGCTGGCCTTTTGCTCACATGTTCTTTCCTGCGTTATC
CCCTGATTCTGTGGATAACCGTATTACCGCCATGCATTAGTTATTAATAGTAATCAATTACGGGGTCATT
AGTTCATAGCCCATATATGGAGTTCCGCGTT
Features (pLannotate 1.2.2; 17 found; start..end, strand, type, name):
    301..504     +  promoter       CMV promoter: human cytomegalovirus (CMV) immediate early promoter
    576..640     +  CDS            Twin-Strep-tag (fragment): two Strep-Tag®II moieties connected by a linker for enhanced binding to Strep-Tactin®, an engineered form of streptavidin (Schmidt et al., 2013)
    686..710     +  CDS            3xFLAG (fragment): three tandem FLAG® epitope tags
    711..755     +  misc_feature   MCS (fragment): multiple cloning site
    756..1415    +  CDS            Rab3a: RAB3A_MOUSE - Experimental evidence at protein level: Swiss-Prot protein existence level 1. Small GTP-binding protein that plays a central role in regulated exocytosis and secretion. Controls the recruitment, tethering and docking of secretory vesicles to the plasma membrane (PubMed:11598194). Upon stimulation, switches to its active GTP-bound form, cycles to vesicles and recruits effectors such as RIMS1, RIMS2, Rabphilin-3A/RPH3A, RPH3AL or SYTL4 to help the docking of vesicules onto the plasma membrane (By similarity). Upon GTP hydrolysis by GTPase-activating protein, dissociates from the ve
   1441..1525    +  CDS            large T antigen (fragment): large T antigen from SV40 (simian virus 40)
   1548..1669    +  polyA_signal   SV40 poly(A) signal: SV40 polyadenylation signal
   1703..2131    -  rep_origin     f1 ori (sequence partly withheld): f1 bacteriophage origin of replication; arrow indicates direction of (+) strand synthesis
   2158..2262    +  promoter       AmpR promoter: bla
   2331..2541    +  promoter       SV40 promoter: SV40 early promoter
   2584..3378    +  CDS            NeoR/KanR: aminoglycoside phosphotransferase from Tn5; aph(3')-II (or nptII); confers resistance to neomycin, kanamycin, and G418 (Geneticin®)
   3399..3551    +  CDS            ble (fragment): BLE_KLEPN - Experimental evidence at protein level: Swiss-Prot protein existence level 1. Binding protein with a strong affinity to the bleomycin family of antibiotics. Binds to CL990; an antimitotic-antibiotic compound. From Klebsiella pneumoniae.
   3610..3657    +  polyA_signal   HSV TK poly(A) signal: herpes simplex virus thymidine kinase polyadenylation signal (Cole and Stacy, 1985)
   3748..3764    -  polyA_signal   bGH poly(A) signal (fragment): bovine growth hormone polyadenylation signal
   3986..4574    +  rep_origin     ori: high-copy-number ColE1/pMB1/pBR322/pUC origin of replication
   4689..4752    +  enhancer       CMV enhancer (fragment): human cytomegalovirus immediate early enhancer
   4749..300     +  enhancer       CMV enhancer (across the origin): human cytomegalovirus immediate early enhancer
