[The description below was written by a language model from this plasmid's Addgene catalogue record and pLannotate feature annotations shown in this document.]
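Description:
twin strep HRV3C Flag Rab3a is a mammalian expression plasmid of 4,752 nt built on a C1-type backbone and intended for producing and purifying wild-type rat Rab3a. It is maintained in E. coli through a high-copy ColE1/pUC-type origin and selected with kanamycin. Resistance comes from the Tn5 NeoR/KanR gene, which sits behind both a bacterial (bla) promoter and the SV40 early promoter and ends in an HSV TK polyadenylation signal. The same cassette can therefore confer G418 resistance in mammalian cells. An f1 origin is also present. Short matches to ble, SV40 large T antigen and a bGH poly(A) signal appear to be partial annotation hits rather than functional elements.

The expression unit is driven by the human CMV immediate-early enhancer and promoter and terminated by an SV40 poly(A) signal. Downstream of the promoter, the reading frame begins with a Twin-Strep-tag, followed according to the catalogue entry by an HRV 3C protease cleavage site, which the feature table does not annotate separately. Next come a FLAG epitope (detected as a fragment of 3xFLAG), residual multiple cloning site sequence and the Rab3a coding sequence. The annotation tool matched the insert to the mouse protein, whereas the depositor lists it as rat. Rab3a is a small GTP-binding protein that regulates the docking and exocytosis of secretory vesicles.

This tag arrangement allows the fusion protein to be captured on Strep-Tactin resin. Cleavage with 3C protease would then remove the Twin-Strep portion and leave FLAG-tagged Rab3a for detection or further purification. The cloning sites used are not recorded.
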