Addgene plasmid #245013: twin strep HRV3C Flag Rab3a
Purpose: Protein expression and purification of rat wild-type Rab3a
Depositing lab: Thomas Martin. Depositing organization: University of Wisconsin, Madison.
Backbone
  Vector backbone: C1
  Vector type: Mammalian Expression
Growth in bacteria
  Bacterial resistance: Kanamycin, 50 μg/mL
  Growth temperature: 37°C
  Growth strain: DH5alpha
  Copy number: High Copy
Gene/Insert
  Gene/Insert name: Rab3a
  Species: R. norvegicus (rat)
  Entrez Gene: Rab3a (a.k.a. RAB3)
  Tag / fusion protein: twin-strep-HRV3C-Flag (N terminal on insert)
  Cloning method: Restriction Enzyme; 5′ cloning site Unknown (unknown if destroyed)
Terms and licenses: Academic/Nonprofit Terms; Industry Terms: Not Available to Industry
How to cite: twin strep HRV3C Flag Rab3a was a gift from Thomas Martin (Addgene plasmid # 245013 ; http://n2t.net/addgene:245013 ; RRID:Addgene_245013)
