>Addgene plasmid #245013 | twin strep HRV3C Flag Rab3a | depositor partial sequence | sequence record 482139 | twin strep HRV3C Flag Rab3a sequence 1247 bps
NNNNNNNNNNNNNNNNNAGNNNNNNNGGTTNNGTGAACCGTCAGANNCCGCTAGCGCTNACCGGTCGCCA
CCATGGGCAGCGCATGGAGTCATCCTCAATTNCGAGAAAGGTGGAGGTTCTGGCGGTGGATCGGGAGGTT
CAGCGTGGAGCCACCCGCAGTTCGAAAAATCCGGAGGTGCTTCTGGTCTGGAAGTTCTGTTCCAGGGACC
CGATTACAAGGATGACGACGATAAGTCCGGACTCAGATCTCGAGCTCAAGCTTCGAATTCTGCAGTCGAC
ATGGCCTCAGCCACAGACTCTCGATATGGGCAGAAGGAGTCCTCAGACCAGAACTTCGACTATATGTTCA
AGATCCTGATCATTGGTAACAGCAGTGTGGGCAAAACCTCATTCCTTTTCCGCTACGCAGACGACTCTTT
TACTCCAGCCTTTGTCAGCACTGTGGGCATAGACTTCAAGGTCAAAACCATCTACCGCAATGACAAGAGG
ATCAAGCTGCAGATCTGGGACACAGCAGGACAAGAGCGGTACCGAACCATCACCACAGCCTACTACCGGG
GCGCCATGGGCTTCATTCTAATGTATGACATCACCAATGAGGAGTCCTTCAATGCAGTGCAGGACTGGTC
CACTCAGATCAAAACTTACTCATGGGACAATGCCCAGGTGCTGCTGGTGGGGAACAAGTGCGACATGGAG
GACGAGCGAGTGGTGTCCTCAGAACGAGGCCGGCAGCTGGCCGACCACCTGGGCTTTGAGTTCTTTGAGG
CCAGCGCCAAGGACAACATTAATGTCAAGCAGANCTTTGAACGTCTGGTGGACGTGATCTGTGAGAAGAT
GTCGGANTCCCTAGATACTGCAGACCCTGCAGTCACGGGTGCCAAGCAGGGCCCACAGCTCACCGACCAG
CNNNACCACCTCATCNGGANTGCGCCTGCTGAGGATCCACCGGATCTAGANACTGATCATAATCAGCCNT
ACCACATTTGTAGAGGTTTTACTTGCTNNAAAANCTCCCANACNCCCCTGANNTGAAACATNANNGANGN
NNNTNNNTNNNTNTNNTGNAGCTNNANNNNNNNAANNANNNCATCNNNANTNCNNNNNNANCNTTTTTNN
NNGCNNNNNNNNNNNNNNNNNNNNNCNNNNNNNNNNNNNNCNNANNNNNNNNNNNNNNNNNNNNNNNNNN
NNNNNNNCNNNNNNNNNNNNNNNCNNANNNNNNNNNCNNNNNANNNNNAANNNNNNN
